Addgene plasmid #243015: AiP14974 - pAAV-AiE1045m-SYFP2-P2A-3XFLAG-H2B-WPRE3-BGHpA
Purpose: AiE1045m is an enhancer sequence designed to drive AAV-mediated transgene expression in specific populations of brain cells.
Depositing lab: Allen Institute for Brain Science & Boaz Levi. Depositing organization: Allen Institute.
Backbone
  Vector backbone: pAAV2
  Vector type: AAV
Growth in bacteria
  Bacterial resistance: Ampicillin, 100 μg/mL
  Growth temperature: 37°C
  Growth strain: NEB Stable
  Copy number: High Copy
Gene/Insert
  Gene/Insert name: SYFP2-P2A-3XFLAG-H2B
  Species: Synthetic
  Cloning method: Restriction Enzyme; 5′ cloning site Unknown (unknown if destroyed)
Terms and licenses: Academic/Nonprofit Terms; Industry Terms: Not Available to Industry
How to cite: AiP14974 - pAAV-AiE1045m-SYFP2-P2A-3XFLAG-H2B-WPRE3-BGHpA was a gift from Allen Institute for Brain Science & Boaz Levi (Addgene plasmid # 243015 ; http://n2t.net/addgene:243015 ; RRID:Addgene_243015)
