[The description below was written by a language model from this plasmid's Addgene catalogue record and pLannotate feature annotations shown in this document.]
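Description:
AiP14974 - pAAV-AiE1045m-SYFP2-P2A-3XFLAG-H2B-WPRE3-BGHpA is an AAV transfer plasmid built on a pAAV2 backbone, about 5.3 kb in the sequenced record. It is maintained in bacteria through a high-copy ColE1/pUC-type origin and selected with ampicillin via the β-lactamase gene and its promoter. The backbone also carries an f1 phage origin, and the automated annotation flags small fragments of bom and rop plus short matches to coliphage N15 telomere sequences flanking the backbone. AAV2 inverted terminal repeats bracket the expression cassette. The right ITR is annotated in full, while the left one is detected only as short fragments, which is common for these repeat-rich, recombination-prone elements. The ITRs are the cis signals that allow the intervening DNA to be replicated and packaged into AAV particles when rep, cap and helper functions are supplied in trans.

The payload is a synthetic reporter driven by AiE1045m, an enhancer designed to direct AAV-mediated expression to specific populations of brain cells. The enhancer is not annotated in the feature table but presumably lies in the unannotated stretch between the left ITR and the reporter. The record does not say which cell populations are targeted or whether a minimal promoter accompanies it. The open reading frame encodes the yellow fluorescent protein SYFP2, followed, per the construct name, by a P2A self-cleaving peptide and a 3xFLAG-tagged human histone H2B. This should give a soluble fluorescent protein that fills the cell alongside a separate, chromatin-bound epitope tag that marks nuclei. A shortened WPRE (WPRE3) enhances transcript stability and expression, and the bovine growth hormone polyadenylation signal terminates the transcript. The construct is suited to evaluating enhancer specificity and labelling cells and their nuclei in brain tissue.
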