Features (pLannotate 1.2.2; 20 found; start..end, strand, type, name):
     12..39      +  repeat_region  AAV2 ITR (fragment): inverted terminal repeat of adeno-associated virus serotype 2 inverted
     68..95      +  repeat_region  AAV2 ITR (fragment): inverted terminal repeat of adeno-associated virus serotype 2 inverted
    629..1345    +  CDS            SYFP2: SYFP2 is a basic (constitutively fluorescent) yellow fluorescent protein published in 2006, derived from Aequorea victoria. It is reported to be a very rapidly-maturing monomer with moderate acid sensitivity.
   1424..1489    +  CDS            3xFLAG: three tandem FLAG® epitope tags, followed by an enterokinase cleavage site
   1520..1897    +  CDS            H2B: human histone H2B; HIST1H2BJ
   1931..2088    +  misc_feature   WPRE (fragment): woodchuck hepatitis virus posttranscriptional regulatory element
   2094..2174    +  misc_feature   WPRE (fragment): woodchuck hepatitis virus posttranscriptional regulatory element
   2191..2302    +  polyA_signal   bGH poly(A) signal: bovine growth hormone polyadenylation signal
   2420..2560    +  repeat_region  AAV2 ITR: inverted terminal repeat of adeno-associated virus serotype 2 inverted
   2567..2594    +  misc_feature   telR: telR; telomeric sequence from coliphage N15
   2595..2622    +  misc_feature   telL: telL; telomeric sequence from coliphage N15
   2623..2672    -  misc_feature   bom (fragment): basis of mobility region from pBR322
   2691..3146    +  rep_origin     f1 ori (sequence partly withheld): f1 bacteriophage origin of replication; arrow indicates direction of (+) strand synthesis
   3147..3196    -  misc_feature   bom (fragment): basis of mobility region from pBR322
   3298..3333    -  CDS            rop (fragment): Rop protein, which maintains plasmids at low copy number; rop
   3428..3532    +  promoter       AmpR promoter: bla
   3533..4393    +  CDS            AmpR: β-lactamase; bla; confers resistance to ampicillin, carbenicillin, and related antibiotics
   4564..5152    +  rep_origin     ori: high-copy-number ColE1/pMB1/pBR322/pUC origin of replication
   5209..5236    +  misc_feature   telR: telR; telomeric sequence from coliphage N15
   5237..5264    +  misc_feature   telL: telL; telomeric sequence from coliphage N15
>Addgene plasmid #243015 | AiP14974 - pAAV-AiE1045m-SYFP2-P2A-3XFLAG-H2B-WPRE3-BGHpA | addgene full sequence | sequence record 489678 | Addgene NGS Result
CCTGCAGGCAGCTGCGCGCTCGCTCGCTCACTGAGGCCGCCCGGGCGTCGGGCGACCTTTGGTCGCCCGG
CCTCAGTGAGCGAGCGAGCGCGCAGAGAGGGAGTGGCCAACTCCATCACTAGGGGTTCCTGCGGCCGCAC
GCGTTCAATGCCTTTGTTCCGGAGTCTGTTAGAGAAGAAAAAGTTACAGTAGCATAACAAAGCAGGAAAA
GGGAATGGAAAAAAAAAATAATAACTGGCTTCCAGTGTCTGGAGCAGCTGCACACACACCCTTAGCACAG
GTTTGGCTTGGTAAATTAATTCATCTGTAAATAGTGAGCAGTCTCCAGATAGAACTTCAGGGCTGAGGTG
CAGGTTCCTTAAGGATTTACATGTAAAGGCAAAGGCTTTCAGCCCTAGGTGTTACAAGTGAGTGGTGCCC
TTCATGCCCTGCCCTGAGTCTGCCCATCCAATCATATCCCGATATGCAAATGACCCTTAGTGCATGCAGA
TAAAAAGGAGCAAGGGCTCTTTCAGAACCAATTTGCTGAGCCTGTCACCTGTGTTCCAGGAGCCAAACCA
GCAATGTCTTCGCCTGCACAACCTGCAGGGATCCAGATCTTTCGAAGCTAGCGCTACCGGTCGCCACCAT
GGTCTCCAAGGGCGAGGAGCTGTTCACCGGGGTGGTGCCCATCCTGGTCGAGCTGGACGGCGATGTCAAC
GGCCACAAGTTCAGCGTGTCCGGCGAGGGCGAGGGCGATGCCACCTACGGCAAGCTGACCCTGAAGCTGA
TCTGCACCACCGGCAAGCTGCCCGTGCCCTGGCCCACCCTCGTGACCACCCTGGGCTACGGCGTGCAGTG
CTTCGCCCGCTACCCCGACCACATGAAGCAGCACGACTTCTTCAAGTCCGCCATGCCCGAAGGCTACGTC
CAGGAGCGCACCATCTTCTTCAAAGACGACGGCAACTACAAGACCCGCGCCGAGGTGAAGTTCGAGGGCG
ACACCCTGGTGAACCGCATCGAGCTGAAGGGCATCGACTTCAAGGAGGACGGCAACATCCTGGGGCACAA
GCTGGAGTACAACTACAACAGCCACAACGTCTATATCACCGCCGACAAGCAGAAGAACGGCATCAAGGCC
AACTTCAAGATCCGCCACAACATCGAGGACGGCGGCGTGCAGCTCGCCGACCACTACCAGCAGAACACCC
CCATCGGCGACGGCCCCGTGCTGCTGCCCGACAACCACTACCTGAGCTACCAGTCCAAGCTGAGCAAAGA
CCCCAACGAGAAGCGCGATCACATGGTCCTGCTGGAGTTCGTGACCGCCGCCGGGATCACTCTCGGCATG
GACGAGCTGTACAAGGGCTCTGGTGCTACCAACTTCTCACTGTTGAAACAGGCAGGGGATGTAGAGGAGA
ATCCAGGGCCTGGTGCTAGTGGAGACTACAAAGACCATGACGGAGATTATAAAGATCATGACATCGATTA
CAAGGATGACGATGACAAGTCCGGACTCAGATCTGGAGGCTCCGGAGGCCCAGAGCCAGCGAAGTCTGCT
CCCGCCCCGAAAAAGGGCTCCAAGAAGGCGGTGACTAAGGCGCAGAAGAAAGGCGGCAAGAAGCGCAAGC
GCAGCCGCAAGGAGAGCTATTCCATCTATGTGTATAAGGTTCTGAAGCAGGTCCACCCTGACACCGGCAT
TTCGTCCAAGGCCATGGGCATCATGAACTCGTTTGTGAACGACATTTTCGAGCGCATCGCAGGTGAGGCT
TCCCGCCTGGCGCATTACAACAAGCGCTCGACCATCACCTCCAGGGAGATCCAGACGGCCGTGCGCCTGC
TGCTGCCTGGGGAGTTGGCCAAGCACGCCGTGTCCGAGGGTACTAAGGCCATCACCAAGTACACCAGCGC
TAAGTAATGAGGCGCGCCGCGGCCGCGAATTCGATATCATAATCAACCTCTGGATTACAAAATTTGTGAA
AGATTGACTGGTATTCTTAACTATGTTGCTCCTTTTACGCTATGTGGATACGCTGCTTTAATGCCTTTGT
ATCATGCTATTGCTTCCCGTATGGCTTTCATTTTCTCCTCCTTGTATAAATCCTGGTTAGTTCTTGCCAC
GGCGGAACTCATCGCCGCCTGCCTTGCCCGCTGCTGGACAGGGGCTCGGCTGTTGGGCACTGACAATTCC
GTGGCTCGAGAGATCTTCGACTGTGCCTTCTAGTTGCCAGCCATCTGTTGTTTGCCCCTCCCCCGTGCCT
TCCTTGACCCTGGAAGGTGCCACTCCCACTGTCCTTTCCTAATAAAATGAGGAAATTGCATCGCATTGTC
TGAGTAGGTGTCATTCTATTCTGGGGGGTGGGGTGGGGCAGGACAGCAAGGGGGAGGATTGGGAAGACAA
TAGCAGGCATGAGATCTCACGTGCGGACCGAGCGGCCGCAGGAACCCCTAGTGATGGAGTTGGCCACTCC
CTCTCTGCGCGCTCGCTCGCTCACTGAGGCCGGGCGACCAAAGGTCGCCCGACGCCCGGGCTTTGCCCGG
GCGGCCTCAGTGAGCGAGCGAGCGCGCAGCTGCCTGCAGGGGCGCCTATCAGCACACAATTGCCCATTAT
ACGCGCGTATAATGGACTATTGTGTGCTGATATGATGCGGTATTTTCTCCTTACGCATCTGTGCGGTATT
TCACACCGCATA
[95 nt withheld, positions 2673-2767]
T
[46 nt withheld, positions 2769-2814]
C
[141 nt withheld, positions 2816-2956]
CCTTTGACGTTGGAGTCCACGTTCTTT
[37 nt withheld, positions 2984-3020]
ACTCTATCTCGGGCTATTCTTTTGATTTATAAGGGATTTTGCCGATTTCGGTCTATTGGTTAAAAAATGA
GCTGATTTAACAAAAATTTAACGCGAATTTTAACAAAATATTAACGTTTACAATTTTATGGTGCACTCTC
AGTACAATCTGCTCTGATGCCGCATAGTTAAGCCAGCCCCGACACCCGCCAACACCCGCTGACGCGCCCT
GACGGGCTTGTCTGCTCCCGGCATCCGCTTACAGACAAGCTGTGACCGTCTCCGGGAGCTGCATGTGTCA
GAGGTTTTCACCGTCATCACCGAAACGCGCGAGACGAAAGGGCCTCGTGATACGCCTATTTTTATAGGTT
AATGTCATGATAATAATGGTTTCTTAGACGTCAGGTGGCACTTTTCGGGGAAATGTGCGCGGAACCCCTA
TTTGTTTATTTTTCTAAATACATTCAAATATGTATCCGCTCATGAGACAATAACCCTGATAAATGCTTCA
ATAATATTGAAAAAGGAAGAGTATGAGTATTCAACATTTCCGTGTCGCCCTTATTCCCTTTTTTGCGGCA
TTTTGCCTTCCTGTTTTTGCTCACCCAGAAACGCTGGTGAAAGTAAAAGATGCTGAAGATCAGTTGGGTG
CACGAGTGGGTTACATCGAACTGGATCTCAACAGCGGTAAGATCCTTGAGAGTTTTCGCCCCGAAGAACG
TTTTCCAATGATGAGCACTTTTAAAGTTCTGCTATGTGGCGCGGTATTATCCCGTATTGACGCCGGGCAA
GAGCAACTCGGTCGCCGCATACACTATTCTCAGAATGACTTGGTTGAGTACTCACCAGTCACAGAAAAGC
ATCTTACGGATGGCATGACAGTAAGAGAATTATGCAGTGCTGCCATAACCATGAGTGATAACACTGCGGC
CAACTTACTTCTGACAACGATCGGAGGACCGAAGGAGCTAACCGCTTTTTTGCACAACATGGGGGATCAT
GTAACTCGCCTTGATCGTTGGGAACCGGAGCTGAATGAAGCCATACCAAACGACGAGCGTGACACCACGA
TGCCTGTAGCAATGGCAACAACGTTGCGCAAACTATTAACTGGCGAACTACTTACTCTAGCTTCCCGGCA
ACAATTAATAGACTGGATGGAGGCGGATAAAGTTGCAGGACCACTTCTGCGCTCGGCCCTTCCGGCTGGC
TGGTTTATTGCTGATAAATCTGGAGCCGGTGAGCGTGGGTCTCGCGGTATCATTGCAGCACTGGGGCCAG
ATGGTAAGCCCTCCCGTATCGTAGTTATCTACACGACGGGGAGTCAGGCAACTATGGATGAACGAAATAG
ACAGATCGCTGAGATAGGTGCCTCACTGATTAAGCATTGGTAACTGTCAGACCAAGTTTACTCATATATA
CTTTAGATTGATTTAAAACTTCATTTTTAATTTAAAAGGATCTAGGTGAAGATCCTTTTTGATAATCTCA
TGACCAAAATCCCTTAACGTGAGTTTTCGTTCCACTGAGCGTCAGACCCCGTAGAAAAGATCAAAGGATC
TTCTTGAGATCCTTTTTTTCTGCGCGTAATCTGCTGCTTGCAAACAAAAAAACCACCGCTACCAGCGGTG
GTTTGTTTGCCGGATCAAGAGCTACCAACTCTTTTTCCGAAGGTAACTGGCTTCAGCAGAGCGCAGATAC
CAAATACTGTTCTTCTAGTGTAGCCGTAGTTAGGCCACCACTTCAAGAACTCTGTAGCACCGCCTACATA
CCTCGCTCTGCTAATCCTGTTACCAGTGGCTGCTGCCAGTGGCGATAAGTCGTGTCTTACCGGGTTGGAC
TCAAGACGATAGTTACCGGATAAGGCGCAGCGGTCGGGCTGAACGGGGGGTTCGTGCACACAGCCCAGCT
TGGAGCGAACGACCTACACCGAACTGAGATACCTACAGCGTGAGCTATGAGAAAGCGCCACGCTTCCCGA
AGGGAGAAAGGCGGACAGGTATCCGGTAAGCGGCAGGGTCGGAACAGGAGAGCGCACGAGGGAGCTTCCA
GGGGGAAACGCCTGGTATCTTTATAGTCCTGTCGGGTTTCGCCACCTCTGACTTGAGCGTCGATTTTTGT
GATGCTCGTCAGGGGGGCGGAGCCTATGGAAAAACGCCAGCAACGCGGCCTTTTTACGGTTCCTGGCCTT
TTGCTGGCCTTTTGCTCATATCAGCACACAATTGCCCATTATACGCGCGTATAATGGACTATTGTGTGCT
GATAACATGT
